>Addgene plasmid #127578 | FRP2372 | addgene full sequence | sequence record 252226 | Addgene NGS Result
ACTGGCCGTCGTTTTACAACGTCGTGACTGGGAAAACCCTGGCGTTACCCAACTTAATCGCCTTGCAGCA
CATCCGATCGAGAGGCATCGCACAGTTTTAGCGAGGAAAACTCTTCAATAGTTTTGCCAGCGGAATTGCA
CTTGCAATTACATAAAAAATTCCGGCGGTTTTTCGCGTGTGACTCAATGTCGAAATACCTGCCTAATGAA
CATGAACATCGCCCAAATGTATTTGAAGACCCGCTGGGAGAAGTTCAAGATATATAAGTAACAAGCAGCC
AATAGTATAAAAAAAAATCTGAGTTTATTACCTTTCCTGGAATTTCAGTGAAAAACTGCTAATTATAGAG
ACATATCACAGAGTTACTCACTAATGACTAACGAAAAGGTCTGGATAGAGAAGTTGGATAATCCAACTCT
TTCAGTGTTACCACATGACTTTTTACGCCCACAACAAGAACCTTATACGAAACAAGCTACATATTCGTTA
CAGCTACCTCAGCTCGATGTGCCTCATGATAGTTTTTCTAACAAATACGCTGTCGCTTTGAGTGTATGGG
CTGCATTGATATATAGAGTAACTGGTGACGATGATATTGTTCTTTATATTGCGAATAACAAAATCTTAAG
ATTCAATATTCAACCAACGTGGTCATTTAATGAGCTGTATTCTACAATTAACAATGAGTTGAACAAGCTC
AATTCTATTGAGGCCAATTTTTCCTTTGACGAGCTAGCTGAAAAAATTCAAAGTTGCCAAGACTTGGAAA
GGACCCCTCAGTTGTTCCGTTTGGCCTTTTTGGAAAACCAAGATTTCAAATTAGACGAGTTCAAGCATCA
TTTAGTGGACTTTGCTTTGAATTTGGATACCAGTAATAATGCGCATGTTTTGAACTTAATTTATAACAGC
TTACTGTATTCGAATGAAAGAGTAACCATTGTTGCGGACCAATTTACTCAATATTTGACTGCTGCGCTAA
GCGATCCATCCAATTGCATAACTAAAATCTCTCTGATCACCGCATCATCCAAGGATAGTTTACCTGATCC
AACTAAGAACTTGGGCTGGTGCGATTTCGTGGGGTGTATTCACGACATTTTCCAGGACAATGCTGAAGCC
TTCCCAGAGAGAACCTGTGTTGTGGAGACTCCAACACTAAATTCCGACAAGTCCCGTTCTTTCACTTATC
GCGACATCAACCGCACTTCTAACATAGTTGCCCATTATTTGATTAAAACAGGTATCAAAAGAGGTGATGT
AGTGATGATCTATTCTTCTAGGGGTGTGGATTTGATGGTATGTGTGATGGGTGTCTTGAAAGCTGGCGCA
ACCTTTTCAGTTATCGACCCTGCATATCCCCCAGCCAGACAAACCATTTACTTAGGTGTTGCTAAACCAC
GTGGGTTGATTGTTATTAGAGCTGCTGGACAATTGGATCAATTAGTAGAAGATTACATCAATGATGAATT
GGAGATTGTTTCAAGAATCAATTCCATCGCTATTCAAGAAAATGGTACTATTGAAGGTGGCAAATTGGAC
AATGGCGAGGATGTTTTGGCTCCATACGATCACTACAAAGACACCAGAACAGGTGTTGTAGTTGGACCAG
ATTCCAACCCAACCCTATCTTTCACATCTGGTTCCGAAGGTATTCCTAAGGGTGTTCTTGGTAGACATTT
TTCCTTGGCTTATTATTTCAATTGGATGTCCAAAAGGTTCAACTTAACAGAAAATGATAAATTCACAATG
CTGAGCGGTATTGCACATGATCCAATTCAAAGAGATATGTTTACACCATTATTTTTAGGTGCCCAATTGT
ATGTCCCTACTCAAGATGATATTGGTACACCGGGCCGTTTAGCGGAATGGATGAGTAAGTATGGTTGCAC
AGTTACCCATTTAACACCTGCCATGGGTCAATTACTTACTGCCCAAGCTACTACACCATTCCCTAAGTTA
CATCATGCGTTCTTTGTGGGTGACATTTTAACAAAACGTGATTGTCTGAGGTTACAAACCTTGGCAGAAA
ATTGCCGTATTGTTAATATGTACGGTACTACTGAAACACAGCGTGCAGTTTCTTATTTCGAAGTTAAATC
AAAAAATGACGATCCAAACTTTTTGAAAAAATTGAAAGATGTCATGCCTGCTGGTAAAGGTATGTTGAAC
GTTCAGCTATTAGTTGTTAACAGGAACGACCGTACTCAAATATGTGGTATTGGCGAAATAGGTGAGATTT
ATGTTCGTGCAGGTGGTTTGGCCGAAGGTTATAGAGGATTACCAGAATTGAATAAAGAAAAATTTGTGAA
CAACTGGTTTGTTGAAAAAGATCACTGGAATTATTTGGATAAGGATAATGGTGAACCTTGGAGACAATTC
TGGTTAGGTCCAAGAGATAGATTGTACAGAACGGGTGATTTAGGTCGTTATCTACCAAACGGTGACTGTG
AATGTTGCGGTAGGGCTGATGATCAAGTTAAAATTCGTGGGTTCAGAATCGAATTAGGAGAAATAGATAC
GCACATTTCCCAACATCCATTGGTAAGAGAAAACATTACTTTAGTTCGCAAAAATGCCGACAATGAGCCA
ACATTGATCACATTTATGGTCCCAAGATTTGACAAGCCAGATGACTTGTCTAAGTTCCAAAGTGATGTTC
CAAAGGAGGTTGAAACTGACCCTATAGTTAAGGGCTTAATCGGTTACCATCTTTTATCCAAGGACATCAG
GACTTTCTTAAAGAAAAGATTGGCTAGCTATGCTATGCCTTCCTTGATTGTGGTTATGGATAAACTACCA
TTGAATCCAAATGGTAAAGTTGATAAGCCTAAACTTCAATTCCCAACTCCCAAGCAATTAAATTTGGTAG
CTGAAAATACAGTTTCTGAAACTGACGACTCTCAGTTTACCAATGTTGAGCGCGAGGTTAGAGACTTATG
GTTAAGTATATTACCTACCAAGCCAGCATCTGTATCACCAGATGATTCGTTTTTCGATTTAGGTGGTCAT
TCTATCTTGGCTACCAAAATGATTTTTACCTTAAAGAAAAAGCTGCAAGTTGATTTACCATTGGGCACAA
TTTTCAAGTATCCAACGATAAAGGCCTTTGCCGCGGAAATTGACAGAATTAAATCATCGGGTGGATCATC
TCAAGGTGAGGTCGTCGAAAATGTCACTGCAAATTATGCGGAAGACGCCAAGAAATTGGTTGAGACGCTA
CCAAGTTCGTACCCCTCTCGTGAATATTTTGTTGAACCTAATAGTGCCGAAGGAAAAACAACAATTAATG
TGTTTGTTACTGGTGTCACAGGATTTCTGGGCTCCTACATCCTTGCAGATTTGTTAGGACGTTCTCCAAA
GAACTACAGTTTCAAAGTGTTTGCCCACGTCAGGGCCAAGGATGAAGAAGCTGCATTTGCAAGATTACAA
AAGGCAGGTATCACCTATGGTACTTGGAACGAAAAATTTGCCTCAAATATTAAAGTTGTATTAGGCGATT
TATCTAAAAGCCAATTTGGTCTTTCAGATGAGAAGTGGATGGATTTGGCAAACACAGTTGATATAATTAT
CCATAATGGTGCGTTAGTTCACTGGGTTTATCCATACGCCAAATTGAGAGATCCAAATGTTATTTCAACT
ATCAATGTTATGAGCTTAGCCGCCGTCGGCAAGCCAAAGTTCTTTGACTTTGTTTCCTCCACTTCTACTC
TTGACACTGAATACTACTTTAATTTGTCAGATAAACTTGTTAGCGAAGGGAAGCCAGGCATTTTAGAATC
AGACGATTTAATGAACTCTGCAAGCGGGCTCACTGGTGGATATGGTCAGTCCAAATGGGCTGCTGAGTAC
ATCATTAGACGTGCAGGTGAAAGGGGCCTACGTGGGTGTATTGTCAGACCAGGTTACGTAACAGGTGCCT
CTGCCAATGGTTCTTCAAACACAGATGATTTCTTATTGAGATTTTTGAAAGGTTCAGTCCAATTAGGTAA
GATTCCAGACATCGAAAATTCCGTGAATATGGTTCCAGTAGATCATGTTGCTCGTGTTGTTGTTGCTACG
TCTTTGAATCCTCCCAAAGAAAATGAATTGGCCGTTGCTCAAGTAACGGGTCACCCAAGAATATTATTCA
AAGACTACTTGTATACTTTACACGATTATGGTTACGATGTCGAAATCGAAAGCTATTCTAAATGGAAGAA
ATCATTGGAGGCGTCTGTTATTGACAGGAATGAAGAAAATGCGTTGTATCCTTTGCTACACATGGTCTTA
GACAACTTACCTGAAAGTACCAAAGCTCCGGAACTAGACGATAGGAACGCCGTGGCATCTTTAAAGAAAG
ACACCGCATGGACAGGTGTTGATTGGTCTAATGGAATAGGTGTTACTCCAGAAGAGGTTGGTATATATAT
TGCATTTTTAAACAAGGTTGGATTTTTACCTCCACCAACTCATAATGACAAACTTCCACTGCCAAGTATA
GAACTAACTCAAGCGCAAATAAGTCTAGTTGCTTCAGGTGCTGGTGCTCGTGGAAGCTCCGCAGCAGCTT
AAGGTTGAGCATTACGTATGATATGCATATGTCCATGTACAATAATTAAATATGAATTAGGAGAAAGACT
TAGCTTCTTTTCGGGTGATGTCACTTAAAAACTCCGAGAATAATATATAATAAGAGAATAAAATATTAGT
TATTGAATAAGAACTGTAAATCGGCTGGCGTTAGTCTGCTAATGGCAGCTTCATCTTGGTTTATTGTAGC
ATGAATCATATTTGCCTTTTTTTCCTGTAATTCAATGATTCTTGCTTCTATACTATCCTCAATGCAAAAC
CTTGTGATCTTCACAGGCGCGCCAATTAATTAATAGCAGTTCGCAAAATCGTTCGCTTCGCAAATGTTGC
TAATGCCGCGTTCTTTCGACGTCAGGTGGCACTTTTCGGGGAAATGTGCGCGGAACCCCTATTTGTTTAT
TTTTCTAAATACATTCAAATATGTATCCGCTCATGAGACAATAACCCTGATAAATGCTTCAATAATATTG
AAAAAGGAAGAGTATGAGTATTCAACATTTCCGTGTCGCCCTTATTCCCTTTTTTGCGGCATTTTGCCTT
CCTGTTTTTGCTCACCCAGAAACGCTGGTGAAAGTAAAAGATGCTGAAGATCAGTTGGGTGCACGAGTGG
GTTACATCGAACTGGATCTCAACAGCGGTAAGATCCTTGAGAGTTTTCGCCCCGAAGAACGTTTTCCAAT
GATGAGCACTTTTAAAGTTCTGCTATGTGGCGCGGTATTATCCCGTATTGACGCCGGGCAAGAGCAACTC
GGTCGCCGCATACACTATTCTCAGAATGACTTGGTTGAGTACTCACCAGTCACAGAAAAGCATCTTACGG
ATGGCATGACAGTAAGAGAATTATGCAGTGCTGCCATAACCATGAGTGATAACACTGCGGCCAACTTACT
TCTGACAACCATCGGAGGACCGAAGGAGCTAACCGCTTTTTTGCACAACATGGGGGATCATGTAACTCGC
CTTGATCGTTGGGAACCGGAGCTGAATGAAGCCATACCAAACGACGAGCGTGACACCACGATGCCTGTAG
CAATGGCAACAACGTTGCGCAAACTATTAACTGGCGAACTACTTACTCTAGCTTCCCGGCAACAATTAAT
AGACTGGATGGAGGCGGATAAAGTTGCAGGACCACTTCTGCGCTCGGCCCTTCCGGCTGGCTGGTTTATT
GCTGATAAATCTGGAGCCGGTGAGCGTGGGTCTCGCGGTATCATTGCAGCACTGGGGCCAGATGGTAAGC
CCTCCCGTATCGTAGTTATCTACACGACGGGGAGTCAGGCAACTATGGATGAACGAAATAGACAGATCGC
TGAGATAGGTGCCTCACTGATTAAGCATTGGTAACTGTCAGACCAAGTTTACTCATATATACTTTAGATT
GATTTAAAACTTCATTTTTAATTTAAAAGGATCTAGGTGAAGATCCTTTTTGATAATCTCATGACCAAAA
TCCCTTAACGTGAGTTTTCGTTCCACTGAGCGTCAGACCCCGTAGGTTTAAACAAAAGATCAAAGGATCT
TCTTGAGATCCTTTTTTTCTGCGCGTAATCTGCTGCTTGCAAACAAAAAAACCACCGCTACCAGCGGTGG
TTTGTTTGCCGGATCAAGAGCTACCAACTCTTTTTCCGAAGGTAACTGGCTTCAGCAGAGCGCAGATACC
AAATACTGTTCTTCTAGTGTAGCCGTAGTTAGGCCACCACTTCAAGAACTCTGTAGCACCGCCTACATAC
CTCGCTCTGCTAATCCTGTTACCAGTGGCTGCTGCCAGTGGCGATAAGTCGTGTCTTACCGGGTTGGACT
CAAGACGATAGTTACCGGATAAGGCGCAGCGGTCGGGCTGAACGGGGGGTTCGTGCACACAGCCCAGCTT
GGAGCGAACGACCTACACCGAACTGAGATACCTACAGCGTGAGCTATGAGAAAGCGCCACGCTTCCCGAA
GGGAGAAAGGCGGACAGGTATCCGGTAAGCGGCAGGGTCGGAACAGGAGAGCGCACGAGGGAGCTTCCAG
GGGGAAACGCCTGGTATCTTTATAGTCCTGTCGGGTTTCGCCACCTCTGACTTGAGCGTCGATTTTTGTG
ATGCTCGTCAGGGGGGCGGAGCCTATGGAAAAACGCCAGCAACGCGGCCTTTTTACGGTTCCTGGCCTTT
TGCTGGCCTTTTGCTCACATGTTCTTTCCTGCGTTATCCCCTGATTCTGTGGATAACCGTATTACCGCCT
TTGAGTGAGCTGATACCGCTCGCCGCAGCCGAACGACCGAGCGCAGCGAGTCAGTGAGCGAGGAAGCGGA
AGAGCGCCCAATACGCAAACCGCCTCTCCCCGCGCGTTGGCCGATTCATTAATGCCTGCAGGATGGCGCG
CCTGAAATTTACAAATTGTTCGATTTCACAGCGGACGGTGTTGCGTCAAGGGCTGAAAAGACAATCAATT
ACTACAAAGGAAAGCAGTTGCTTTCTCCTATGGGAAGAGCTTTCTAAGTCTGAAGAAGTAAACAGTTCTT
TGCTATTTCACACTTCCTGGTTGATGGTCACTTGCTGCCTGAAATATATATATATGTATGACATATCTAC
TTGTTTTCTTTTTTGTGCCTTTGTTACGTCTATATTCATTGAAACTGATTATTCGATTTTCTTCTTGCTG
ACCGCTTCTCAGCTGTTGTGAGCGGATAACAATTTCACACAGGAAACAGCTATGACCATGATTACGCCAA
GCTCGAAATTAACCCTCACTAAAGGGAACAAAAGCTGGGTACAAGTGACAATATATATATATATATATAA
TAACGACATCGTTATCTGTAAATACGGCCCAAATTAAAGCCTTCGAGCGTCCCAAAACCTTCTCAAGCAA
GGTTTTCAGTATAATGTTACATGCGTACACGCGTCTGTACAGAAAAAAAAGAAAAATTTGAAATATAAAT
AACGTTCTTAATACTAACATAACTATAAAAAAATAAATAGGGACCTAGACTTCAGGTTGTCTAACTCCTT
CCTTTTCGGTTAGAGCGGATGTGGGGGGAGGGCGTGAATGTAAGCGTGACATAACTAATTCAAACCTTTC
TCTTCTTCTTAGGGGCAGATTCACACTTCAATTGTTTCTCCAAACCGCAGATGATCAATTCCAAACCAAA
CAAAAAAGCTGGTTCAGCACCTTGATGATCAAACAACTCAATGGCTTGTCTCAATAATGGTGGCATAGAA
TCAGTAGTTGGAGTTTCCCTTTCTTCTTTGGCGACTTGATGTTCTTGATCTTCCAAAACACAACCCAAGG
TAAAATGACCAACAGCAGACAAAGCATACAAGGCGTTTTCTAAAGAGAAACCTTGTTGACACAAGAAAGC
CAACTGGTTTTCCAAAGTTTCGTATTGCTTTTCAGTTGGTCTAGTACCCAAGTGAACTTTAGCACCATCT
CTATGAGACAACAAAGCACATCTGAAAGACTTGGCGTTGTTTCTCAAGAAATCTTGCCATGATTCACCTT
CCAATGGACAGAAATGGGTATGATGTCTATCCAACATTTCAATGGCCAAAGCGTCCAACAAAGCTCTTTT
GTTCTTAACATGCCAGTACAAGGTAGGTTGTTCAACACCCAATTTTTGAGCCAACTTTCTAGTGGTCAAA
CCTTCAATACCAACTTCGTTCAACAACTCCAAGGCAGAGTTAATAACCTTGGACTTGTCCAACCTGGACA
TTTTGTTTGTTTATGTGTGTTTATTCGAAACTAAGTTCTTGGTGTTTTAAAACTAAAAAAAAGACTAACT
ATAAAAGTAGAATTTAAGAAGTTTAAGAAATAGATTTACAGAATTACTCTATCAATGATAGATATTTATA
TCTATCAATGATAGATAGGGGAATAATTTCAGGGAACTGGTTTCAACCTTTTTTTTCAGCTTTTTCCAAA
TCAGAGAGAGCAGAAGGTAATAGAAGGTGTAAGAAAATGAGATAGATACATGCGTGGGTCAATTGCCTTG
TGTCATCATTTACTCCAGGCAGGTTGCATCACTCCATTGAGGTTGTGCCCGTTTTTTGCCTGTTTGTGCC
CCTGTTCTCTGTAGTTGCGCTAAGAGAATGGACCTATGAACTGATGGTTGGTGAAGAAAACAATATTTTG
GTGCTGGGATTCTTTTTTTTAGTGGATGCTCTATCAATGATAGAGCTCCATTATATTTAGTGGATGCTCT
ATCAATGATAGATCACCCAGACACTCTATCAATGATAGATTCTGTGTAACCCGCCCCCTATTTTGGGCAT
GTACGGGTTACAGCAGAATTAAAATTAGTGGATGCTCTATCAATGATAGATCACCCAGACACTCTATCAA
TGATAGAGGCTAATTTTTTGACTAAATAAAGTTAGGAAAATCACTACTATTAATTATTTACGTATTCTTT
GAAATGGCAGTATTGATAATGATAAACTCGAACTGTCTAGAAAGCAGACGCTACTAAGGAAAACAACAAC
GGAAGCGATGATGAGAGCGACGATGAGAGTGTAAACTGCGAACCTTGCAAATTAAAGCCTTCGAGCGTCC
CAAAACCTTCTCAAGCAAGGTTTTCAGTATAATGTTACATGCGTACACGCGTTTGTACAGAAAAAAAAGA
AAAATTTGAAATATAAATAACGTTCTTAATACTAACATAACTATTAAAAAAAATAAATAGGGACCTAGAC
TTCAGGTTGTCTAACTCCTTCCTTTTCGGTTAGAGCGGATGTGGGAGGAGGGCGTGAATGTAAGCGTGAC
ATAACTAATTACATGATATAGACAAAGGAAAAGGGGCCTGTCTCGAGTTAATTTGGCGCTATTTTTTTAT
ACTTCCAAATCCTTGCTTTACAATCACCGCTACCAGTAGCAAAAACGTTATATTCTGGACCCAGCGGAGA
CCCGTTTGCCACAGCCACAGATATAACTGAATTCCTATGACCTTGCAACATCAATAACGGATTGCCGGAT
TTCTTATCCCAAAACAGGACACCACGATCTTTGGAACCGGACAAGATGTACTCATCATTTTGTGTGGTGG
CCACGGACAATACAAAGTCTTTATGCCCGATATACGTAACTTCACAAGTGCCGGAATTTGGAGTTTTCGA
ATCGCTCTTGTTGTTTGCATTCTGCAAATTCCAGAGCTTAACAGATCTATCTAATGAGCCGGATACAACG
CTTTGTCCATCTCTAGTGAAGACAACGCTATAAACAGAGTCCTTGTGGCCTGTACCGGATTCGTTTTCCG
AATCTAGTCTTTCCACCAAGAATCCGGTCTCGGAATCCCAAACTCTCACAGCACGATCTAGAGAACCAGC
AGCGATGTATTTACCATCACCTGGTGATACAGCGACGGTGGTAACACCATCTTCAATGGATAAAGTCAAT
GAACACTGGCCTGTACGTAAGTCCCAAATACGAACGGTACGGTCACCAGAACCGGAGACTAATTTGTCAC
CTGAGGGAAAGTAGTCCAATGAATAAATATCTTGTTCGTGGCCTTGAAGAATCATAACAATCTTTCTATT
TTCAATATCCCAAATTCTAATCAGTCTGTCTTCAGCACCTGTTGCCAAAAATTTCCCATCTGGAGAAAAA
CACACTGAACGGATATACAAGTCGGATGATGGGGAAGACGAAGTGTTCAGGTTTTCCACATCTTTTGCCA
ATTCTGCTGCCGAAGTCATCGCTGTGGTAGTAATTGTGGTGGTAGTAGTGGTTGTCATTGTATTGTTATC
CGTGGACGTGGTGGTGTTATTTTCAGTGATCGAATTTCGATGGTTATTGGCAGCAGAATCGTCAGATAGA
CGGGCCACCAGAGAACCATCTGAAACGCGATACACTTGAGTAGTTTTGTTGCAGCCTGTGGCTAAGTATT
CACCATCGTTACTGAACTTCACGCAACAAACAACTGAAGTATGATCCAAAGATTTGTGTAACTCAACGTC
AATTTCTCTTGGTAGTGCCGGGTTGTATAAAATATAATAATCATTTGTTTGCTTCTTCAGAGCATCGGGA
ACAGACTGGGAATCTAGATCCAAAAGGAAAGGTGGGATAGGTTTAGAGTGGTTTGCTCTTTGATTATAAG
GGACTAAGTAGTGATCCTGGTGCAAACTAGCCGGGGTGGCGTCTTCCTCCTTAGGTTTGATTTCAGTTTC
AGTTGCGGTGGTAGTGGTGGCCGTGGTGGCGGATCCGGTGTCATTTATCTTCGAGGTATTATTATTTTCC
GGTTCAGTTTCTTTCAACGTAGATTCAGGTGCCTTGACAGAGGGTAAAGTAGTGGTCTCTTTAGAAGTAG
GAGATCCGTTGATGGCTGTGTTACTCAATGGTGCCACGGAAACCTGGGGAGGTGGTTGCTGTTGTTGAAG
TTGCTGCTGTTGCAGTTGCTGTTGTGGTAGTTGTTGTTGGGCGTTTGAGGACACCACAGGCAAAGTGGTG
GTAGGCAACTGTGAGCCAACCAGATTAGGACGGCTAGCTTGTACTGGGAAGGCCGATGGCGAACCAGTAG
TTGTGTTTGCTGCTGGAGTGGCGGTGGCCGAAGTAGTAGCCGGTGGTTGTTGCGCAACTGGAACAGATGC
AGATGCAGCGGCTAGCTGCTGCTGTTGCTGTTGTAAATGCTGCTGGACCTGTTGCTGCTGTTGCTGTTGC
CGCTGTTGCTGGACGGTCAAAGATGCAATTTGATGGTCTCTTTGCTCCAGCCCTAGTTTCAAGTGCTTGA
TCTCTTCTTCGTACGCGTCCTTCATTTTCCTGTGAGTTAGTTCCAGTTCGTAGACGGTGTTTCTTATCTG
CTGCATCTCAGCCAGCTGCTGGTTCATTTTGAAATCGTAATCCTTTTGGTTTTGAAGACGGTAGGTATTT
GCCTCTTGTGAGACTTGGAGAAACTCCTGTCTGATGGCATCGAGAAGCTCATTCAGCTTATTCTGCGTAT
TCGAAACGCTGGCAGTCATCGCCTTTGCCGCTGCCTCCTTCGCAGCCGCTTCCTTCGCGGCCGCCTCCTT
TGCGGCCGCCTCTGCTTCTAGCGCCTTGGCAGCAGCTTCCTTGGCCGCAGCCTCTTTTGCTGCCGCTTCC
TTTGCGGCGGCTTCTGCCACCTTTCTCTTTTTCTTGGGGGCACTTTCACATTTAAGTTGTTTTTCTAATC
CGCAAATGATCAATTCAAGGCCGAATAAGAAGGCTGGCTCTGCACCTTGGTGATCAAATAATTCGATAGC
TTGTCGTAATAATGGCGGCATACTATCAGTAGTAGGTGTTTCCCTTTCTTCTTTAGCGACTTGATGCTCT
TGATCTTCCAATACGCAACCTAAAGTAAAATGCCCCACAGCGCTGAGTGCATATAATGCATTCTCTAGTG
AAAAACCTTGTTGGCATAAAAAGGCTAATTGATTTTCGAGAGTTTCATACTGTTTTTCTGTAGGCCGTGT
ACCTAAATGTACTTTTGCTCCATCGCGATGACTTAGTAAAGCACATCTAAAACTTTTAGCGTTATTACGT
AAAAAATCTTGCCAGCTTTCCCCTTCTAAAGGGCAAAAGTGAGTATGGTGCCTATCTAACATCTCAATGG
CTAAGGCGTCGAGCAAAGCCCGCTTATTTTTTACATGCCAATACAATGTAGGCTGCTCTACACCTAGCTT
CTGGGCGAGTTTACGGGTTGTTAAACCTTCGATTCCGACCTCATTAAGCAGCTCTAATGCGCTGTTAATC
ACTTTACTTTTATCTAATCTGGACATGAATTCCTGCAGCCCGGGGGATCCGGTAATTGGACAAATAAATA
CGTGTATTAAGTTTGGATTCTTTGGTAGATAGCCAATCGAGGGAACAATTAAAAAAAAGAAAGAAATAAA
AGACAAGAAGAAGAGCGAAAAAGGGGAAAGTGATGAGGAAAAGAACAATAGATAGATCCAGAAGATGATG
GTAACGCGCAAACACTACCGCTATATATACCTACAAAACTCTCATTCTCTCATTTCCTGCTTCGTTCATT
TCGAGTTTCCAAGGGTATGGTACGGTGCTATCTGCCCGTGCTTCCCCTCCTTTGCTTTGCTAAGAAAAAT
TTTCTTTTGTCAGCAGCAACAACACGCTACGCTCTGCGCTGTGCTACGAAGTGGTCTCTGTGGCAACGGG
GACATTGTACCCATGCCCGCTCGCAGGGAGGTCTGGGTGTGGGGCGTGTGCGACCTCGTTGCCATGGCGA
TCGCGCGTGGGTGTGGTCTTTCCCCAAACGGTTGCCCGTTGCTCCGGATTTCGCATAGTTGTCGCGTAAA
CAAAAAACACGAGAGAGGGCGGACGGCGCTGAATAGTGGAAGATCGCGCGATGTCAAGTAAATAAGCTTG
TATTTGTATTTGTATGTGTTTATGTGTTTGTGTGGTTGAGAATTTTATTTTCCTCCTAGTTTTTTCTTTT
TTGAGTGCGGAGGGGCAGTGCTCTAAACTTTGCCTGCTTCTTGTTCGACTTCTAGAGCCACCGCGGTGGA
GCTCCAATTCGCCCTATAGGCGGCCGCGAAAAGAAATATAGTCTTCAAGGTTATATTATACAGGTTTATA
TATTATTCTGTTTCTCCAATTCGCCCTATAGTGAGTCGTATTACAATTC
Features (pLannotate 1.2.2; 24 found; start..end, strand, type, name):
    134..373     +  promoter       LYS2 promoter: S. cerevisiae LYS2
    374..4549    +  CDS            LYS2: LYS2_YEAST - Experimental evidence at protein level: Swiss-Prot protein existence level 1. Catalyzes the activation of alpha-aminoadipate by ATP- dependent adenylation and the reduction of activated alpha-aminoadipate by NADPH. The activated alpha-aminoadipate is bound to the phosphopantheinyl group of the enzyme itself before it is reduced to (S)-2-amino-6-oxohexanoate. From Saccharomyces cerevisiae (strain ATCC 204508 / S288c) (Baker's yeast).
   4689..4847    -  CDS            RAD16 (fragment): RAD16_YEAST - Experimental evidence at protein level: Swiss-Prot protein existence level 1. Component of the global genome repair (GGR) complex which promotes global genome nucleotide excision repair (GG-NER) which removes DNA damage from nontranscribing DNA. Involved in differential repair of DNA after UV damage. Will repair preferentially the MAT-alpha locus compared with the HML-alpha locus. From Saccharomyces cerevisiae (strain ATCC 204508 / S288c) (Baker's yeast).
   4949..5053    +  promoter       AmpR promoter: bla
   5054..5914    +  CDS            AmpR: β-lactamase; bla; confers resistance to ampicillin, carbenicillin, and related antibiotics
   6093..6681    +  rep_origin     ori: high-copy-number ColE1/pMB1/pBR322/pUC origin of replication
   6864..6915    +  CDS            lacI (fragment): lac repressor; lacI; The lac repressor binds to the lac operator to inhibit transcription in E. coli. This inhibition can be relieved by adding lactose or isopropyl-β-D-thiogalactopyranoside (IPTG).
   6932..7222    +  CDS            YBW6_YEAST (fragment): Protein uncertain: Swiss-Prot protein existence level 5. From Saccharomyces cerevisiae (strain ATCC 204508 / S288c) (Baker's yeast).
   7226..7244    +  protein_bind   lac operator (fragment): The lac repressor binds to the lac operator to inhibit transcription in E. coli. This inhibition can be relieved by adding lactose or isopropyl-β-D-thiogalactopyranoside (IPTG). lac repressor encoded by lacI
   7287..7305    +  promoter       T3 promoter: promoter for bacteriophage T3 RNA polymerase
   7329..7346    +  promoter       LEU2 promoter (fragment): S. cerevisiae LEU2
   7391..7580    -  terminator     CYC1 terminator: S. cerevisiae CYC1; transcription terminator for CYC1
   7647..8261    -  CDS            tetR: TETR2_ECOLX - Experimental evidence at protein level: Swiss-Prot protein existence level 1. TetR is the repressor of the tetracycline resistance element; its N-terminal region forms a helix-turn-helix structure and binds DNA. Binding of tetracycline to TetR reduces the repressor affinity for the tetracycline resistance gene (tetA) promoter operator sites. From Escherichia coli.
   8262..8377    -  promoter       GAP promoter (fragment): S. cerevisiae TDH3; promoter for glyceraldehyde-3-phosphate dehydrogenase
   8881..8898    -  protein_bind   tet operator (fragment): bacterial operator O1 for the tetR and tetA genes tetracycline repressor TetR
   8897..8982    -  promoter       GAP promoter (fragment): S. cerevisiae TDH3; promoter for glyceraldehyde-3-phosphate dehydrogenase
   9077..9326    -  terminator     CYC1 terminator: S. cerevisiae CYC1; transcription terminator for CYC1
   9361..11496   -  CDS            TUP1: TUP1_YEAST - Also known as AAR1, AER2, AMM1, CYC9, FLK1, SFL2, UMR7. Experimental evidence at protein level: Swiss-Prot protein existence level 1. Acts as component of the CYC8-TUP1 corepressor complex which is involved in the repression of many genes in a wide variety of physiological processes including heme-regulated and catabolite repressed genes. May also be involved in the derepression of at least some target genes. The complex is recruited to target genes by interaction with DNA-bound transcriptional repressors, like MATALPHA2, MIG1, RFX1 and SKO1. The complex recruits histone deacetyla
  11661..12276   -  CDS            TetR (fragment): tetracycline repressor TetR; tetR from transposon Tn10; TetR binds to the tetracycline operator tetO to inhibit transcription. This inhibition can be relieved by adding tetracycline or doxycycline.
  12277..12300   -  misc_feature   MCS (fragment): pBluescript multiple cloning site
  12455..12868   +  CDS            YJC7_YEAST: Protein predicted: Swiss-Prot protein existence level 4. From Saccharomyces cerevisiae (strain ATCC 204508 / S288c) (Baker's yeast).
  13007..13024   -  misc_feature   MCS (fragment): pBluescript multiple cloning site
  13115..13133   -  promoter       T7 promoter: promoter for bacteriophage T7 RNA polymerase
  13136..75      +  CDS            lacZα (fragment) (across the origin): LacZα fragment of β-galactosidase; lacZ fragment
