[The description below was written by a language model from this plasmid's Addgene catalogue record and pLannotate feature annotations shown in this document.]
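Description:
FRP2372 is a yeast–E. coli shuttle plasmid built on the pRG207 backbone that serves as the repressor component of the WTC846 transcriptional controller, a tetracycline-responsive system for finely adjustable, low-variation gene expression in Saccharomyces cerevisiae. It is about 13.1 kb in total, with a synthetic insert of about 5.6 kb. In bacteria it is maintained through a ColE1/pUC-type origin and an ampicillin resistance gene (bla); the catalogue lists it as low copy despite that origin annotation. In yeast it is selected through a complete LYS2 gene with its own promoter. No yeast replication origin or centromere is annotated, and flanking fragments of yeast genomic sequence near LYS2 are present. This would be consistent with an integrating design, although the record does not state it.

The insert carries two repressor expression units, both on the reverse strand and each ending in a CYC1 terminator. In the first, the RNR2 promoter named in the insert drives TetR fused through a nuclear localisation signal to Tup1, the yeast corepressor that acts with Cyc8 to silence target genes. The feature table does not annotate this promoter as such. This fusion supplies active repression at tetO-bearing promoters. In the second, TetR-NLS is expressed from PtetO7.1, annotated as TDH3 (GAP) promoter fragments interrupted by tet operator sequence. TetR therefore represses its own synthesis, forming an autorepression loop. Tetracycline-class inducers release TetR from its operators, so that a target gene placed under the matching tetO-containing promoter can be tuned in a graded way. The plasmid is used to equip yeast strains for conditional, dosage-controlled expression of chosen genes in genetic studies.
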