Addgene plasmid #127578: FRP2372
Purpose: Repressor plasmid for WTC 846. Encodes TetR and TetR-Tup1, Lys2 selection marker
Depositing lab: Joerg Stelling. Depositing organization: ETH Zurich (Swiss Federal Institute of Technology). Publication: A precisely adjustable, variation-suppressed eukaryotic transcriptional controller to enable genetic discovery. Azizoglu A, Brent R, Rudolf F. Elife. 2021 Aug 3;10. pii: 69549. doi: 10.7554/eLife.69549. PubMed 34342575.
Backbone
  Vector backbone: pRG207
  Backbone size w/o insert (bp): 7526
  Total vector size (bp): 13147
  Vector type: Yeast Expression, Synthetic Biology ; Shuttle Vector
  Selectable markers: LYS2
Growth in bacteria
  Bacterial resistance: Ampicillin, 100 μg/mL
  Growth temperature: 37°C
  Growth strain: DH5alpha
  Copy number: Low Copy
Gene/Insert
  Gene/Insert name: PRnr2_TetR-NLS-TUP1_tCyc1_PtetO7.1_TetR-NLS_tCyc1
  Species: Synthetic
  Insert size (bp): 5621
Terms and licenses: Academic/Nonprofit Terms; Industry Terms: Not Available to Industry
Depositor comments: For additional information, please also refer to Azizoğlu et al. (2023) "Autorepression-Based Conditional Gene Expression System in Yeast for Variation-Suppressed Control of Protein Dosage" Curr Protoc. https://doi.org/10.1002/cpz1.647.
How to cite: FRP2372 was a gift from Joerg Stelling (Addgene plasmid # 127578 ; http://n2t.net/addgene:127578 ; RRID:Addgene_127578)
